Addgene plasmid #74347: pISH-Hopx
Purpose: Use to synthesize riboprobes for in situ hybridization (ISH) probe for Hopx. Not for gene expression.
Depositing lab: Peter Mombaerts. Depositing organization: Max Planck Research Unit for Neurogenetics. Publication: Expression of homeobox genes in the mouse olfactory epithelium. Parrilla M, Chang I, Degl'Innocenti A, Omura M. J Comp Neurol. 2016 Oct 1;524(14):2713-39. doi: 10.1002/cne.24051. Epub 2016 Jun 19. PubMed 27243442.
Backbone
  Vector backbone: pGEM-T easy
  Backbone manufacturer: Promega
  Backbone size w/o insert (bp): 3015
Growth in bacteria
  Bacterial resistance: Ampicillin, 100 μg/mL
  Growth temperature: 37°C
  Growth strain: DH5alpha
  Copy number: High Copy
Gene/Insert
  Gene/Insert name: HOP homeobox (alt name: Hopx)
  Species: M. musculus (mouse)
  Insert size (bp): 393
  GenBank ID: NM_001159900.1
  Entrez Gene: Hopx (a.k.a. 1110018K11Rik, 1200015P04Rik, 2300002F06Rik, AI848177, AW490897, Cameo, Hdop, Hod, Hop, Ob1, Obl, Toto)
  Cloning method: Unknown
  Sequencing primers: 5′ T7; 3′ SP6
Terms and licenses: Academic/Nonprofit Terms; Industry Terms: Not Available to Industry
Depositor comments: NcoI digestion and SP6 RNA polymerase for antisense probe
How to cite: pISH-Hopx was a gift from Peter Mombaerts (Addgene plasmid # 74347 ; http://n2t.net/addgene:74347 ; RRID:Addgene_74347)
