[The description below was written by a language model from this plasmid's Addgene catalogue record and pLannotate feature annotations shown in this document.]
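Description:
pISH-Hopx is a riboprobe template plasmid built on the pGEM-T Easy cloning vector, carrying a 393 bp fragment of mouse Hopx (HOP homeobox) cDNA. It is meant for in vitro transcription of labelled RNA probes for in situ hybridization, and the record states explicitly that it is not an expression construct. The plasmid is maintained in E. coli at high copy through a ColE1/pUC-type origin and is selected with ampicillin via the β-lactamase gene and its native promoter. An f1 phage origin is also present, a standard backbone element that permits single-stranded DNA production.

The insert sits in the pGEM-T Easy multiple cloning site, which interrupts the lacZα coding region; remnants of lacZα, the lac promoter, lac operator and CAP binding site flank it as leftovers of the blue/white screening system. The annotated Hopx coding sequence covers only part of the insert, so the remainder presumably corresponds to adjacent transcript sequence. Opposing bacteriophage T7 and SP6 promoters bracket the fragment. The Hopx sequence is in the same orientation as the T7 promoter, so SP6 RNA polymerase reads the opposite strand. This agrees with the depositor's note that linearization with NcoI followed by SP6 transcription gives the antisense, mRNA-detecting probe. By this orientation, T7 transcription would give the sense strand, although the record does not describe such a control. A short annotated match to a hornet peptide between the insert and the SP6 promoter, and small lacI and bom fragments, look like incidental annotation hits rather than functional parts. The associated work examined homeobox gene expression in the mouse olfactory epithelium. The cloning method is not recorded.
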