Features (pLannotate 1.2.2; 14 found; start..end, strand, type, name):
    172..390     +  CDS            Hopx: HOP_MOUSE - Also known as Hod, Hop, Ob1. Experimental evidence at protein level: Swiss-Prot protein existence level 1. Atypical homeodomain protein which does not bind DNA and is required to modulate cardiac growth and development. Acts via its interaction with SRF, thereby modulating the expression of SRF- dependent cardiac-specific genes and cardiac development. Prevents SRF- dependent transcription either by inhibiting SRF binding to DNA or by recruiting histone deacetylase (HDAC) proteins that prevent transcription by SRF. Overexpression causes cardiac hypertrophy (PubMed:12297045, PubMed:
    461..523     -  CDS            VESPI_VESMG (fragment): Experimental evidence at protein level: Swiss-Prot protein existence level 1. Shows contractile activity on isolated ileum smooth muscle. From Vespa magnifica (Hornet).
    535..553     -  promoter       SP6 promoter: promoter for bacteriophage SP6 RNA polymerase
    595..611     -  protein_bind   lac operator: The lac repressor binds to the lac operator to inhibit transcription in E. coli. This inhibition can be relieved by adding lactose or isopropyl-β-D-thiogalactopyranoside (IPTG). lac repressor encoded by lacI
    619..649     -  promoter       lac promoter: promoter for the E. coli lac operon
    664..685     -  protein_bind   CAP binding site: CAP binding activates transcription in the presence of cAMP. E. coli catabolite activator protein
    698..790     -  CDS            lacI (fragment): lac repressor; lacI; The lac repressor binds to the lac operator to inhibit transcription in E. coli. This inhibition can be relieved by adding lactose or isopropyl-β-D-thiogalactopyranoside (IPTG).
    973..1561    -  rep_origin     ori: high-copy-number ColE1/pMB1/pBR322/pUC origin of replication
   1732..2592    -  CDS            AmpR: β-lactamase; bla; confers resistance to ampicillin, carbenicillin, and related antibiotics
   2593..2697    -  promoter       AmpR promoter: bla
   2724..2774    +  misc_feature   bom (fragment): basis of mobility region from pBR322
   2802..3230    -  rep_origin     f1 ori (sequence partly withheld): f1 bacteriophage origin of replication; arrow indicates direction of (+) strand synthesis
   3234..3391    -  CDS            lacZα (fragment): LacZα fragment of β-galactosidase; lacZ fragment
   3394..2       +  promoter       T7 promoter (across the origin): promoter for bacteriophage T7 RNA polymerase
>Addgene plasmid #74347 | pISH-Hopx | addgene full sequence | sequence record 146360 | Addgene assembled sequence
GGGCGAATTGGGCCCGACGTCGCATGCTCCCGGCCGCCATGGCGGCCGCGGGAATTCGATTATCTCCGGA
GGCAGCACTTGAGGCGCTTCCTCAGTATACTGTCCCCTCGGAGTGTCAGGCGGGAGGCGTCTTCTTCCTC
CTCTCCATCCTTAGTCAGACGCGCACGGACCATGTCGGCGCAGACCGCGAGCGGCCCCACGGAGGACCAG
GTGGAGATCCTGGAGTACAACTTCAACAAGGTCAACAAGCACCCGGACCCCACCACGCTGTGCCTCATCG
CAGCCGAGGCGGGTCTCACGGAGGAGCAGACGCAGAAATGGTTTAAGCAGCGCCTGGCAGAGTGGCGGCG
GTCAGAAGGCTTGCCTTCGGAATGCAGATCTGTTACGGACTAGGGAGCCAGGCCCTTGAGCTTGCTCTTG
GAACTCCATCTCTTCTTCCTTCCCTCGGCTTACCAATCACTAGTGAATTCGCGGCCGCCTGCAGGTCGAC
CATATGGGAGAGCTCCCAACGCGTTGGATGCATAGCTTGAGTATTCTATAGTGTCACCTAAATAGCTTGG
CGTAATCATGGTCATAGCTGTTTCCTGTGTGAAATTGTTATCCGCTCACAATTCCACACAACATACGAGC
CGGAAGCATAAAGTGTAAAGCCTGGGGTGCCTAATGAGTGAGCTAACTCACATTAATTGCGTTGCGCTCA
CTGCCCGCTTTCCAGTCGGGAAACCTGTCGTGCCAGCTGCATTAATGAATCGGCCAACGCGCGGGGAGAG
GCGGTTTGCGTATTGGGCGCTCTTCCGCTTCCTCGCTCACTGACTCGCTGCGCTCGGTCGTTCGGCTGCG
GCGAGCGGTATCAGCTCACTCAAAGGCGGTAATACGGTTATCCACAGAATCAGGGGATAACGCAGGAAAG
AACATGTGAGCAAAAGGCCAGCAAAAGGCCAGGAACCGTAAAAAGGCCGCGTTGCTGGCGTTTTTCCATA
GGCTCCGCCCCCCTGACGAGCATCACAAAAATCGACGCTCAAGTCAGAGGTGGCGAAACCCGACAGGACT
ATAAAGATACCAGGCGTTTCCCCCTGGAAGCTCCCTCGTGCGCTCTCCTGTTCCGACCCTGCCGCTTACC
GGATACCTGTCCGCCTTTCTCCCTTCGGGAAGCGTGGCGCTTTCTCATAGCTCACGCTGTAGGTATCTCA
GTTCGGTGTAGGTCGTTCGCTCCAAGCTGGGCTGTGTGCACGAACCCCCCGTTCAGCCCGACCGCTGCGC
CTTATCCGGTAACTATCGTCTTGAGTCCAACCCGGTAAGACACGACTTATCGCCACTGGCAGCAGCCACT
GGTAACAGGATTAGCAGAGCGAGGTATGTAGGCGGTGCTACAGAGTTCTTGAAGTGGTGGCCTAACTACG
GCTACACTAGAAGAACAGTATTTGGTATCTGCGCTCTGCTGAAGCCAGTTACCTTCGGAAAAAGAGTTGG
TAGCTCTTGATCCGGCAAACAAACCACCGCTGGTAGCGGTGGTTTTTTTGTTTGCAAGCAGCAGATTACG
CGCAGAAAAAAAGGATCTCAAGAAGATCCTTTGATCTTTTCTACGGGGTCTGACGCTCAGTGGAACGAAA
ACTCACGTTAAGGGATTTTGGTCATGAGATTATCAAAAAGGATCTTCACCTAGATCCTTTTAAATTAAAA
ATGAAGTTTTAAATCAATCTAAAGTATATATGAGTAAACTTGGTCTGACAGTTACCAATGCTTAATCAGT
GAGGCACCTATCTCAGCGATCTGTCTATTTCGTTCATCCATAGTTGCCTGACTCCCCGTCGTGTAGATAA
CTACGATACGGGAGGGCTTACCATCTGGCCCCAGTGCTGCAATGATACCGCGAGACCCACGCTCACCGGC
TCCAGATTTATCAGCAATAAACCAGCCAGCCGGAAGGGCCGAGCGCAGAAGTGGTCCTGCAACTTTATCC
GCCTCCATCCAGTCTATTAATTGTTGCCGGGAAGCTAGAGTAAGTAGTTCGCCAGTTAATAGTTTGCGCA
ACGTTGTTGCCATTGCTACAGGCATCGTGGTGTCACGCTCGTCGTTTGGTATGGCTTCATTCAGCTCCGG
TTCCCAACGATCAAGGCGAGTTACATGATCCCCCATGTTGTGCAAAAAAGCGGTTAGCTCCTTCGGTCCT
CCGATCGTTGTCAGAAGTAAGTTGGCCGCAGTGTTATCACTCATGGTTATGGCAGCACTGCATAATTCTC
TTACTGTCATGCCATCCGTAAGATGCTTTTCTGTGACTGGTGAGTACTCAACCAAGTCATTCTGAGAATA
GTGTATGCGGCGACCGAGTTGCTCTTGCCCGGCGTCAATACGGGATAATACCGCGCCACATAGCAGAACT
TTAAAAGTGCTCATCATTGGAAAACGTTCTTCGGGGCGAAAACTCTCAAGGATCTTACCGCTGTTGAGAT
CCAGTTCGATGTAACCCACTCGTGCACCCAACTGATCTTCAGCATCTTTTACTTTCACCAGCGTTTCTGG
GTGAGCAAAAACAGGAAGGCAAAATGCCGCAAAAAAGGGAATAAGGGCGACACGGAAATGTTGAATACTC
ATACTCTTCCTTTTTCAATATTATTGAAGCATTTATCAGGGTTATTGTCTCATGAGCGGATACATATTTG
AATGTATTTAGAAAAATAAACAAATAGGGGTTCCGCGCACATTTCCCCGAAAAGTGCCACCTGATGCGGT
GTGAAATACCGCACAGATGCGTAAGGAGAAAATACCGCATCAGGAAATTGTAAGCGTTAATATTTTGTTA
AAATTCGCGTTAAATTTTTGTTAAATCAGCTCATTTTTTAACCAATAGGCCGAAATCGGCAAAATCCCTT
ATAAATCAAAAGAATAGACCGAGATAGGGT
[37 nt withheld, positions 2901-2937]
AAAGAACGTGGACTCCAACGTCAAAGG
[49 nt withheld, positions 2965-3013]
T
[91 nt withheld, positions 3015-3105]
G
[124 nt withheld, positions 3107-3230]
CCATTCGCCATTCAGGCTGCGCAACTGTTGGGAAGGGCGATCGGTGCGGGCCTCTTCGCTATTACGCCAG
CTGGCGAAAGGGGGATGTGCTGCAAGGCGATTAAGTTGGGTAACGCCAGGGTTTTCCCAGTCACGACGTT
GTAAAACGACGGCCAGTGAATTGTAATACGACTCACTATA
