>Addgene plasmid #74347 | pISH-Hopx | depositor partial sequence | sequence record 140223 | insert
ATCTCCGGAGGCAGCACTTGAGGCGCTTCCTCAGTATACTGTCCCCTCGGAGTGTCAGGCGGGAGGCGTC
TTCTTCCTCCTCTCCATCCTTAGTCAGACGCGCACGGACCATGTCGGCGCAGACCGCGAGCGGCCCCACG
GAGGACCAGGTGGAGATCCTGGAGTACAACTTCAACAAGGTCAACAAGCACCCGGACCCCACCACGCTGT
GCCTCATCGCAGCCGAGGCGGGTCTCACGGAGGAGCAGACGCAGAAATGGTTTAAGCAGCGCCTGGCAGA
GTGGCGGCGGTCAGAAGGCTTGCCTTCGGAATGCAGATCTGTTACGGACTAGGGAGCCAGGCCCTTGAGC
TTGCTCTTGGAACTCCATCTCTTCTTCCTTCCCTCGGCTTACC
