>Addgene plasmid #74347 | pISH-Hopx | addgene partial sequence | sequence record 141931 | T7 5'-TAATACGACTCACTATAGGG-3'
GCCGCGGGAATTCGATTATCTCCGGAGGCAGCACTTGAGGCGCTTCCTCAGTATACTGTCCCCTCGGAGT
GTCAGGCGGGAGGCGTCTTCTTCCTCCTCTCCATCCTTAGTCAGACGCGCACGGACCATGTCGGCGCAGA
CCGCGAGCGGCCCCACGGAGGACCAGGTGGAGATCCTGGAGTACAACTTCAACAAGGTCAACAAGCACCC
GGACCCCACCACGCTGTGCCTCATCGCAGCCGAGGCGGGTCTCACGGAGGAGCAGACGCAGAAATGGTTT
AAGCAGCGCCTGGCAGAGTGGCGGCGGTCAGAAGGCTTGCCTTCGGAATGCAGATCTGTTACGGACTAGG
GAGCCAGGCCCTTGAGCTTGCTCTTGGAACTCCATCTCTTCTTCCTTCCCTCGGCTTACCAATCACTAGT
GAATTCGCGGCCGCCTGCAGGTCGACCATATGGGAGAGCTCCCAACGCGTTGGATGCATAGCTTGAGTAT
TCTATAGTGTCACCTAAATAGCTTGGCGTAATCATGGTCATAGCTGTTTCCTGTGTGAAATTGTTATCCG
CTCACAATTCCACACAACATACGAGCCGGAAGCATAAAGTGTAAAGCCTGGGGTGCCTAATGAGTGAGCT
AACTCACATTAATTGCGTTGCGCTCACTGCCCGCTTTCCAGTCGGGAAACCTGTCGTGCCAGCTGCATTA
ATGAATCGGCCAACGCGCGGGGAGAGGCGGTTTGCGTATTGGGCGCTCTTCCGCTTCCTCGCTCACTGAC
TCGCTGCGCTCGGTCGTTCGGCTGCGGCGAGCGGTATCAGCTCACTCAAAGGCGG
