>Addgene plasmid #74347 | pISH-Hopx | addgene partial sequence | sequence record 141933 | SP6 5'-ATTTAGGTGACACTATAG-3'
GGACTCTCCATATGGTCGACCTGCAGGCGGCCGCGAATTCACTAGTGATTGGTAAGCCGAGGGAAGGAAG
AAGAGATGGAGTTCCAAGAGCAAGCTCAAGGGCCTGGCTCCCTAGTCCGTAACAGATCTGCATTCCGAAG
GCAAGCCTTCTGACCGCCGCCACTCTGCCAGGCGCTGCTTAAACCATTTCTGCGTCTGCTCCTCCGTGAG
ACCCGCCTCGGCTGCGATGAGGCACAGCGTGGTGGGGTCCGGGTGCTTGTTGACCTTGTTGAAGTTGTAC
TCCAGGATCTCCACCTGGTCCTCCGTGGGGCCGCTCGCGGTCTGCGCCGACATGGTCCGTGCGCGTCTGA
CTAAGGATGGAGAGGAGGAAGAAGACGCCTCCCGCCTGACACTCCGAGGGGACAGTATACTGAGGAAGCG
CCTCAAGTGCTGCCTCCGGAGATAATCGAATTCCCGCGGCCGCCATGGCGGCCGGGAGCATGCGACGTCG
GGCCCAATTCGCCCTATAGTGAGTCGTATTACAATTCACTGGCCGTCGTTTTACAACGTCGTGACTGGGA
AAACCCTGGCGTTACCCAACTTAATCGCCTTGCAGCACATCCCCCTTTCGCCAGCTGGCGTAATAGCGAA
GAGGCCCGCACCGATCGCCCTTCCCAACAGTTGCGCAGCCTGAATGGCGAATGG
[124 nt withheld, positions 685-808]
C
[45 nt withheld, positions 810-854]
